Addgene plasmid #175420: Sc NybbR eRF3∆165N (H348E)
Purpose: Encodes His-MBP-TEV-ybbR-H348E eRF3∆165N
Depositing lab: Joseph Puglisi. Depositing organization: Stanford University. Publication: Mechanisms that ensure speed and fidelity in eukaryotic translation termination. Lawson MR, Lessen LN, Wang J, Prabhakar A, Corsepius NC, Green R, Puglisi JD. Science. 2021 Aug 20;373(6557):876-882. doi: 10.1126/science.abi7801. PubMed 34413231.
Backbone
  Vector backbone: 1C
  Backbone manufacturer: UC Berkeley MacroLab
  Vector type: Bacterial Expression
Growth in bacteria
  Bacterial resistance: Kanamycin, 50 μg/mL
  Growth temperature: 37°C
  Growth strain: DH5alpha
  Copy number: Unknown
Gene/Insert
  Gene/Insert name: eRF3
  Species: S. cerevisiae (budding yeast)
  Mutation: ∆165N, H348E
  Entrez Gene: SUP35 (a.k.a. YDR172W, GST1, PNM2, SAL3, SUF12, SUP2, SUP36)
  Promoter: T7
  Tag / fusion protein: His-MBP-TEV (N terminal on backbone); ybbR (N terminal on backbone)
  Cloning method: Ligation Independent Cloning
  Sequencing primers: 5′ TAATACGACTCACTATAGG; 3′ GCTAGTTATTGCTCAGCG
Terms and licenses: Academic/Nonprofit Terms; Industry Terms: Not Available to Industry
How to cite: Sc NybbR eRF3∆165N (H348E) was a gift from Joseph Puglisi (Addgene plasmid # 175420 ; http://n2t.net/addgene:175420 ; RRID:Addgene_175420)
