[The description below was written by a language model from this plasmid's Addgene catalogue record and pLannotate feature annotations shown in this document.]
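Description:
Sc NybbR eRF3∆165N (H348E) is an 8.1 kb bacterial expression plasmid built on the UC Berkeley MacroLab 1C backbone, a pET-style ligation-independent cloning vector for producing His-MBP fusion proteins in E. coli. It is selected with kanamycin (aph(3')-Ia) and replicates from a ColE1/pMB1-type origin accompanied by rop and the pBR322 bom region; an f1 origin is also present. The catalogue lists copy number as unknown. Small tetracycline-resistance fragments and an AmpR promoter fragment in the annotation appear to be non-functional backbone remnants.

The expression cassette is driven by a T7 promoter with an adjacent lac operator and the T7 gene 10 ribosome binding site, with a plasmid-borne lacI gene providing repression, so expression is IPTG-inducible in hosts supplying T7 RNA polymerase. The open reading frame encodes an N-terminal 6xHis tag, cytosolic maltose binding protein lacking its signal sequence, a TEV protease cleavage site, a ybbR tag, and Saccharomyces cerevisiae eRF3 (SUP35) lacking its N-terminal 165 residues and carrying the H348E substitution. The ybbR tag is not separately annotated but presumably lies in the short gap between the TEV site and the SUP35 fragment. His and MBP aid purification and solubility and can be removed with TEV, leaving the ybbR peptide, a standard handle for site-specific enzymatic labelling, at the N terminus. A His-tag fragment and a T7 gene 10-derived fragment annotated downstream of the insert, before the T7 terminator, are not part of the described product and are probably untranslated vector sequence. The associated publication concerns the speed and fidelity of eukaryotic translation termination, so the plasmid serves to make recombinant mutant eRF3 for such studies; the record does not explain the functional effect of H348E.
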