Features (pLannotate 1.2.2; 22 found; start..end, strand, type, name):
     85..276     -  CDS            rop: Rop protein, which maintains plasmids at low copy number; rop
    293..673     +  CDS            YPB1_ECOLX: Protein predicted: Swiss-Prot protein existence level 4. From Escherichia coli.
    745..1036    -  CDS            TcR (fragment): tetracycline efflux protein; tet; confers resistance to tetracycline
   1051..1072    -  protein_bind   CAP binding site: CAP binding activates transcription in the presence of cAMP. E. coli catabolite activator protein
   1085..2167    -  CDS            lacI: lac repressor; lacI; The lac repressor binds to the lac operator to inhibit transcription in E. coli. This inhibition can be relieved by adding lactose or isopropyl-β-D-thiogalactopyranoside (IPTG).
   2168..2245    -  promoter       lacI promoter: lacI
   2253..2532    -  CDS            TcR (fragment): tetracycline efflux protein; tet; confers resistance to tetracycline
   2554..2572    +  promoter       T7 promoter: promoter for bacteriophage T7 RNA polymerase
   2573..2597    +  protein_bind   lac operator: The lac repressor binds to the lac operator to inhibit transcription in E. coli. This inhibition can be relieved by adding lactose or isopropyl-β-D-thiogalactopyranoside (IPTG). lac repressor encoded by lacI
   2612..2634    +  RBS            RBS: efficient ribosome binding site from bacteriophage T7 gene 10 (Olins and Rangwala, 1989)
   2653..2670    +  CDS            6xHis: 6xHis affinity tag
   2680..3780    +  CDS            MBP: maltose binding protein from E. coli; malE (mutated); This version of the gene does not encode a signal sequence, so MBP will remain in the cytosol.
   3835..3851    +  CDS            TEV site (fragment): tobacco etch virus (TEV) protease recognition and cleavage site
   3895..5454    +  CDS            SUP35 (fragment): ERF3_YEAST - Also known as GST1, PNM2, SAL3, SUF12, SUP2. Experimental evidence at protein level: Swiss-Prot protein existence level 1. Involved in translation termination. Stimulates the activity of ERF1. Binds guanine nucleotides. Recruited by polyadenylate-binding protein PAB1 to poly(A)-tails of mRNAs. Interaction with PAB1 is also required for regulation of normal mRNA decay through translation termination-coupled poly(A) shortening. From Saccharomyces cerevisiae (strain ATCC 204508 / S288c) (Baker's yeast).
   5524..5541    +  CDS            9xHis (fragment): 9xHis affinity tag
   5551..5600    +  CDS            SET1 (fragment): solubility-enhancement tag derived from T7 phage gene 10B
   5608..5655    +  terminator     T7 terminator: transcription terminator for bacteriophage T7 RNA polymerase
   5692..6120    +  rep_origin     f1 ori (sequence partly withheld): f1 bacteriophage origin of replication; arrow indicates direction of (+) strand synthesis
   6174..6231    +  promoter       AmpR promoter (fragment): bla
   6240..7055    -  CDS            KanR: aminoglycoside phosphotransferase; aph(3')-Ia; confers resistance to kanamycin in bacteria or G418 (Geneticin®) in eukaryotes
   7177..7765    +  rep_origin     ori: high-copy-number ColE1/pMB1/pBR322/pUC origin of replication
   7951..8090    -  misc_feature   bom: basis of mobility region from pBR322
>Addgene plasmid #175420 | Sc NybbR eRF3∆165N (H348E) | addgene full sequence | sequence record 345398 | Addgene NGS Result
ACCCGCTGACGCGCCCTGACGGGCTTGTCTGCTCCCGGCATCCGCTTACAGACAAGCTGTGACCGTCTCC
GGGAGCTGCATGTGTCAGAGGTTTTCACCGTCATCACCGAAACGCGCGAGGCAGCTGCGGTAAAGCTCAT
CAGCGTGGTCGTGAAGCGATTCACAGATGTCTGCCTGTTCATCCGCGTCCAGCTCGTTGAGTTTCTCCAG
AAGCGTTAATGTCTGGCTTCTGATAAAGCGGGCCATGTTAAGGGCGGTTTTTTCCTGTTTGGTCACTGAT
GCCTCCGTGTAAGGGGGATTTCTGTTCATGGGGGTAATGATACCGATGAAACGAGAGAGGATGCTCACGA
TACGGGTTACTGATGATGAACATGCCCGGTTACTGGAACGTTGTGAGGGTAAACAACTGGCGGTATGGAT
GCGGCGGGACCAGAGAAAAATCACTCAGGGTCAATGCCAGCGCTTCGTTAATACAGATGTAGGTGTTCCA
CAGGGTAGCCAGCAGCATCCTGCGATGCAGATCCGGAACATAATGGTGCAGGGCGCTGACTTCCGCGTTT
CCAGACTTTACGAAACACGGAAACCGAAGACCATTCATGTTGTTGCTCAGGTCGCAGACGTTTTGCAGCA
GCAGTCGCTTCACGTTCGCTCGCGTATCGGTGATTCATTCTGCTAACCAGTAAGGCAACCCCGCCAGCCT
AGCCGGGTCCTCAACGACAGGAGCACGATCATGCGCACCCGTGGGGCCGCCATGCCGGCGATAATGGCCT
GCTTCTCGCCGAAACGTTTGGTGGCGGGACCAGTGACGAAGGCTTGAGCGAGGGCGTGCAAGATTCCGAA
TACCGCAAGCGACAGGCCGATCATCGTCGCGCTCCAGCGAAAGCGGTCCTCGCCGAAAATGACCCAGAGC
GCTGCCGGCACCTGTCCTACGAGTTGCATGATAAAGAAGACAGTCATAAGTGCGGCGACGATAGTCATGC
CCCGCGCCCACCGGAAGGAGCTGACTGGGTTGAAGGCTCTCAAGGGCATCGGTCGAGATCCCGGTGCCTA
ATGAGTGAGCTAACTTACATTAATTGCGTTGCGCTCACTGCCCGCTTTCCAGTCGGGAAACCTGTCGTGC
CAGCTGCATTAATGAATCGGCCAACGCGCGGGGAGAGGCGGTTTGCGTATTGGGCGCCAGGGTGGTTTTT
CTTTTCACCAGTGAGACGGGCAACAGCTGATTGCCCTTCACCGCCTGGCCCTGAGAGAGTTGCAGCAAGC
GGTCCACGCTGGTTTGCCCCAGCAGGCGAAAATCCTGTTTGATGGTGGTTAACGGCGGGATATAACATGA
GCTGTCTTCGGTATCGTCGTATCCCACTACCGAGATATCCGCACCAACGCGCAGCCCGGACTCGGTAATG
GCGCGCATTGCGCCCAGCGCCATCTGATCGTTGGCAACCAGCATCGCAGTGGGAACGATACCCTCATTCA
GCATTTGCATGGTTTGTTGAAAACCGGACATGGCACTCCAGTCGCCTTCCCGTTCCGCTATCGGCTGAAT
TTGATTGCGAGTGAGATATTTATGCCAGCCAGCCAGACGCAGACGCGCCGAGACAGAACTTAATGGGCCC
GCTAACAGCGCGATTTGCTGGTGACCCAATGCGACCAGATGCTCCACGCCCAGTCGCGTACCGTCTTCAT
GGGAGAAAATAATACTGTTGATGGGTGTCTGGTCAGAGACATCAAGAAATAACGCCGGAACATTAGTGCA
GGCAGCTTCCACAGCAATGGCATCCTGGTCATCCAGCGGATAGTTAATGATCAGCCCACTGACGCGTTGC
GCGAGAAGATTGTGCACCGCCGCTTTACAGGCTTCGACGCCGCTTCGTTCTACCATCGACACCACCACGC
TGGCACCCAGTTGATCGGCGCGAGATTTAATCGCCGCGACAATTTGCGACGGCGCGTGCAGGGCCAGACT
GGAGGTGGCAACGCCAATCAGCAACGACTGTTTGCCCGCCAGTTGTTGTGCCACGCGGTTGGGAATGTAA
TTCAGCTCCGCCATCGCCGCTTCCACTTTTTCCCGCGTTTTCGCAGAAACGTGGCTGGCCTGGTTCACCA
CGCGGGAAACGGTCTGATAAGAGACACCGGCATACTCTGCGACATCGTATAACGTTACTGGTTTCACATT
CACCACCCTGAATTGACTCTCTTCCGGGCGCTATCATGCCATACCGCGAAAGGTTTTGCGCCATTCGATG
GTGTCCGGGATCTCGACGCTCTCCCTTATGCGACTCCTGCATTAGGAAGCAGCCCAGTAGTAGGTTGAGG
CCGTTGAGCACCGCCGCCGCAAGGAATGGTGCATGCAAGGAGATGGCGCCCAACAGTCCCCCGGCCACGG
GGCCTGCCACCATACCCACGCCGAAACAAGCGCTCATGAGCCCGAAGTGGCGAGCCCGATCTTCCCCATC
GGTGATGTCGGCGATATAGGCGCCAGCAACCGCACCTGTGGCGCCGGTGATGCCGGCCACGATGCGTCCG
GCGTAGAGGATCGAGATCTCGATCCCGCGAAATTAATACGACTCACTATAGGGGAATTGTGAGCGGATAA
CAATTCCCCTCTAGAAATAATTTTGTTTAACTTTAAGAAGGAGATATACCATGGGTTCTTCTCACCATCA
CCATCACCATGGTTCTTCTATGAAAATCGAAGAAGGTAAACTGGTAATCTGGATTAACGGCGATAAAGGC
TATAACGGTCTCGCTGAAGTCGGTAAGAAATTCGAGAAAGATACCGGAATTAAAGTCACCGTTGAGCATC
CGGATAAACTGGAAGAGAAATTCCCACAGGTTGCGGCAACTGGCGATGGCCCTGACATTATCTTCTGGGC
ACACGACCGCTTTGGTGGCTACGCTCAATCTGGCCTGTTGGCTGAAATCACCCCGGACAAAGCGTTCCAG
GACAAGCTGTATCCGTTTACCTGGGATGCCGTACGTTACAACGGCAAGCTGATTGCTTACCCGATCGCTG
TTGAAGCGTTATCGCTGATTTATAACAAAGATCTGCTGCCGAACCCGCCAAAAACCTGGGAAGAGATCCC
GGCGCTGGATAAAGAACTGAAAGCGAAAGGTAAGAGCGCGCTGATGTTCAACCTGCAAGAACCGTACTTC
ACCTGGCCGCTGATTGCTGCTGACGGGGGTTATGCGTTCAAGTATGAAAACGGCAAGTACGACATTAAAG
ACGTGGGCGTGGATAACGCTGGCGCGAAAGCGGGTCTGACCTTCCTGGTTGACCTGATTAAAAACAAACA
CATGAATGCAGACACCGATTACTCCATCGCAGAAGCTGCCTTTAATAAAGGCGAAACAGCGATGACCATC
AACGGCCCGTGGGCATGGTCCAACATCGACACCAGCAAAGTGAATTATGGTGTAACGGTACTGCCGACCT
TCAAGGGTCAACCATCCAAACCGTTCGTTGGCGTGCTGAGCGCAGGTATTAACGCCGCCAGTCCGAACAA
AGAGCTGGCAAAAGAGTTCCTCGAAAACTATCTGCTGACTGATGAAGGTCTGGAAGCGGTTAATAAAGAC
AAACCGCTGGGTGCCGTAGCGCTGAAGTCTTACGAGGAAGAGTTGGCGAAAGATCCACGTATTGCCGCCA
CTATGGAAAACGCCCAGAAAGGTGAAATCATGCCGAACATCCCGCAGATGTCCGCTTTCTGGTATGCCGT
GCGTACTGCGGTGATCAACGCCGCCAGCGGTCGTCAGACTGTCGATGAAGCCCTGAAAGACGCGCAGACT
AATTCGAGCTCGAACAACAACAACAATAACAATAACAACAACCTCGGGATCGAGGAAAACCTGTACTTCC
AATCCAATGCAGATTCTCTTGAATTTATTGCTAGTAAGCTTGCGGCCGAATCTGATAAGAAAGAGGAAGA
GAAGTCTGCTGAAACCAAAGAACCAACTAAAGAGCCAACAAAGGTCGAAGAACCAGTTAAAAAGGAGGAG
AAACCAGTCCAGACTGAAGAAAAGACGGAGGAAAAATCGGAACTTCCAAAGGTAGAAGACCTTAAAATCT
CTGAATCAACACATAATACCAACAATGCCAATGTTACCAGTGCTGATGCCTTGATCAAGGAACAGGAAGA
AGAAGTGGATGACGAAGTTGTTAACGATATGTTTGGTGGTAAAGATCACGTTTCTTTAATTTTCATGGGT
CATGTTGATGCCGGTAAATCTACTATGGGTGGTAATCTACTATACTTGACTGGCTCTGTGGATAAGAGAA
CTATTGAGAAATATGAAAGAGAAGCCAAGGATGCAGGCAGACAAGGTTGGTACTTGTCATGGGTCATGGA
TACCAACAAAGAAGAAAGAAATGATGGTAAGACTATCGAAGTTGGTAAGGCCTACTTTGAAACTGAAAAA
AGGCGTTATACCATATTGGATGCTCCTGGTGAAAAAATGTACGTTTCCGAGATGATCGGTGGTGCTTCTC
AAGCTGATGTTGGTGTTTTGGTCATTTCCGCCAGAAAGGGTGAGTACGAAACCGGTTTTGAGAGAGGTGG
TCAAACTCGTGAACACGCCCTATTGGCCAAGACCCAAGGTGTTAATAAGATGGTTGTCGTCGTAAATAAG
ATGGATGACCCAACCGTTAACTGGTCTAAGGAACGTTACGACCAATGTGTGAGTAATGTCAGCAATTTCT
TGAGAGCAATTGGTTACAACATTAAGACAGACGTTGTATTTATGCCAGTATCCGGCTACAGTGGTGCAAA
TTTGAAAGATCACGTAGATCCAAAAGAATGCCCATGGTACACCGGCCCAACTCTGTTAGAATATCTGGAT
ACAATGAACCACGTCGACCGTCACATCAATGCTCCATTCATGTTGCCTATTGCCGCTAAGATGAAGGATC
TAGGTACCATCGTTGAAGGTAAAATTGAATCCGGTCATATCAAAAAGGGTCAATCCACCCTACTGATGCC
TAACAAAACCGCTGTGGAAATTCAAAATATTTACAACGAAACTGAAAATGAAGTTGATATGGCTATGTGT
GGTGAGCAAGTTAAACTAAGAATCAAAGGTGTTGAAGAAGAAGACATTTCACCAGGTTTTGTACTAACAT
CGCCAAAGAACCCTATCAAGAGTGTTACCAAGTTTGTAGCTCAAATTGCTATTGTAGAATTAAAATCTAT
CATAGCAGCCGGTTTTTCATGTGTTATGCATGTTCATACAGCAATTGAAGAGGTACATATTGTTAAGTTA
TTGCACAAATTAGAAAAGGGTACCAACCGTAAGTCAAAGAAACCACCTGCTTTTGCTAAGAAGGGTATGA
AGGTCATCGCTGTTTTAGAAACTGAAGCTCCAGTTTGTGTGGAAACTTACCAAGATTACCCTCAATTAGG
TAGATTCACTTTGAGAGATCAAGGTACCACAATAGCAATTGGTAAAATTGTTAAAATTGCCGAGTAATAA
CATTGGAAGTGGATAACGGATCCGAATTCGAGCGCCGTCGACAAGCTTGCGGCCGCACTCGAGCACCACC
ACCACCACCACTGAGATCCGGCTGCTAACAAAGCCCGAAAGGAAGCTGAGTTGGCTGCTGCCACCGCTGA
GCAATAACTAGCATAACCCCTTGGGGCCTCTAAACGGGTCTTGAGGGGTTTTTTGCTGAAAGGAGGAACT
ATATCCGGATTGGCGAATGGG
[124 nt withheld, positions 5692-5815]
C
[91 nt withheld, positions 5817-5907]
A
[49 nt withheld, positions 5909-5957]
CCTTTGACGTTGGAGTCCACGTTCTTT
[37 nt withheld, positions 5985-6021]
ACCCTATCTCGGTCTATTCTTTTGATTTATAAGGGATTTTGCCGATTTCGGCCTATTGGTTAAAAAATGA
GCTGATTTAACAAAAATTTAACGCGAATTTTAACAAACTAGTAACGTTTACAATTTCAGGTGGCACTTTT
CGGGGAAATGTGCGCGGAACCCCTATTTGTTTATTTTTCTAAATACATTCAAATATGTATCCGCTCATGA
ATTAATTCTTAGAAAAACTCATCGAGCATCAAATGAAACTGCAATTTATTCATATCAGGATTATCAATAC
CATATTTTTGAAAAAGCCGTTTCTGTAATGAAGGAGAAAACTCACCGAGGCAGTTCCATAGGATGGCAAG
ATCCTGGTATCGGTCTGCGATTCCGACTCGTCCAACATCAATACAACCTATTAATTTCCCCTCGTCAAAA
ATAAGGTTATCAAGTGAGAAATCACCATGAGTGACGACTGAATCCGGTGAGAATGGCAAAAGTTTATGCA
TTTCTTTCCAGACTTGTTCAACAGGCCAGCCATTACGCTCGTCATCAAAATCACTCGCATCAACCAAACC
GTTATTCATTCGTGATTGCGCCTGAGCGAGACGAAATACGCGATCGCTGTTAAAAGGACAATTACAAACA
GGAATCGAATGCAACCGGCGCAGGAACACTGCCAGCGCATCAACAATGTTTTCACCTGAATCAGGATATT
CTTCTAATACCTGGAATGCTGTTTTCCCGGGGATCGCAGTGGTGAGTAACCATGCATCATCAGGAGTACG
GATAAAATGCTTGATGGTCGGAAGAGGCATAAATTCCGTCAGCCAGTTTAGTCTGACCATCTCATCTGTA
ACATCATTGGCAACGCTACCTTTGCCATGTTTCAGAAACAACTCTGGCGCATCGGGCTTCCCATACAATC
GATAGATTGTCGCACCTGATTGCCCGACATTATCGCGAGCCCATTTATACCCATATAAATCAGCATCCAT
GTTGGAATTTAATCGCGGCCTAGAGCAAGACGTTTCCCGTTGAATATGGCTCATAACACCCCTTGTATTA
CTGTTTATGTAAGCAGACAGTTTTATTGTTCATGACCAAAATCCCTTAACGTGAGTTTTCGTTCCACTGA
GCGTCAGACCCCGTAGAAAAGATCAAAGGATCTTCTTGAGATCCTTTTTTTCTGCGCGTAATCTGCTGCT
TGCAAACAAAAAAACCACCGCTACCAGCGGTGGTTTGTTTGCCGGATCAAGAGCTACCAACTCTTTTTCC
GAAGGTAACTGGCTTCAGCAGAGCGCAGATACCAAATACTGTCCTTCTAGTGTAGCCGTAGTTAGGCCAC
CACTTCAAGAACTCTGTAGCACCGCCTACATACCTCGCTCTGCTAATCCTGTTACCAGTGGCTGCTGCCA
GTGGCGATAAGTCGTGTCTTACCGGGTTGGACTCAAGACGATAGTTACCGGATAAGGCGCAGCGGTCGGG
CTGAACGGGGGGTTCGTGCACACAGCCCAGCTTGGAGCGAACGACCTACACCGAACTGAGATACCTACAG
CGTGAGCTATGAGAAAGCGCCACGCTTCCCGAAGGGAGAAAGGCGGACAGGTATCCGGTAAGCGGCAGGG
TCGGAACAGGAGAGCGCACGAGGGAGCTTCCAGGGGGAAACGCCTGGTATCTTTATAGTCCTGTCGGGTT
TCGCCACCTCTGACTTGAGCGTCGATTTTTGTGATGCTCGTCAGGGGGGCGGAGCCTATGGAAAAACGCC
AGCAACGCGGCCTTTTTACGGTTCCTGGCCTTTTGCTGGCCTTTTGCTCACATGTTCTTTCCTGCGTTAT
CCCCTGATTCTGTGGATAACCGTATTACCGCCTTTGAGTGAGCTGATACCGCTCGCCGCAGCCGAACGAC
CGAGCGCAGCGAGTCAGTGAGCGAGGAAGCGGAAGAGCGCCTGATGCGGTATTTTCTCCTTACGCATCTG
TGCGGTATTTCACACCGCAATGGTGCACTCTCAGTACAATCTGCTCTGATGCCGCATAGTTAAGCCAGTA
TACACTCCGCTATCGCTACGTGACTGGGTCATGGCTGCGCCCCGACACCCGCCAAC
